>Addgene plasmid #12461 | pcDNA3.0-HA-UbcH13 | addgene full sequence | sequence record 256242 | Addgene NGS Result
GACATTGATTATTGACTAGTTATTAATAGTAATCAATTACGGGGTCATTAGTTCATAGCCCATATATGGA
GTTCCGCGTTACATAACTTACGGTAAATGGCCCGCCTGGCTGACCGCCCAACGACCCCCGCCCATTGACG
TCAATAATGACGTATGTTCCCATAGTAACGCCAATAGGGACTTTCCATTGACGTCAATGGGTGGAGTATT
TACGGTAAACTGCCCACTTGGCAGTACATCAAGTGTATCATATGCCAAGTACGCCCCCTATTGACGTCAA
TGACGGTAAATGGCCCGCCTGGCATTATGCCCAGTACATGACCTTATGGGACTTTCCTACTTGGCAGTAC
ATCTACGTATTAGTCATCGCTATTACCATGGTGATGCGGTTTTGGCAGTACATCAATGGGCGTGGATAGC
GGTTTGACTCACGGGGATTTCCAAGTCTCCACCCCATTGACGTCAATGGGAGTTTGTTTTGGCACCAAAA
TCAACGGGACTTTCCAAAATGTCGTAACAACTCCGCCCCATTGACGCAAATGGGCGGTAGGCGTGTACGG
TGGGAGGTCTATATAAGCAGAGCTCTCTGGCTAACTAGAGAACCCACTGCTTACTGGCTTATCGAAATTA
ATACGACTCACTATAGGGAGACCCAAGCTGGAGACCATGTACCCATACGACGTCCCAGACTACGCTGGAA
GCTTGGTACCGATGGCCGGGCTGCCCCGCAGGATCATCAAGGAAACCCAGCGTTTGCTGGCAGAACCAGT
TCCTGGCATCAAAGCCGAACCAGATGAGAGCAACGCCCGTTATTTTCATGTGGTCATTGCTGGCCCTCAG
GATTCCCCCTTTGAGGGAGGGACTTTTAAACTTGAACTATTCCTTCCAGAAGAATACCCAATGGCAGCCC
CTAAAGTACGTTTCATGACCAAAATTTATCATCCTAATGTAGACAAGTTGGGAAGAATATGTTTAGATAT
TTTGAAAGATAAGTGGTCCCCAGCACTGCAGATCCGCACAGTTCTGCTATCGATCCAGGCCTTGTTAAGT
GCTCCCAATCCAGATGATCCATTAGCAAATGATGTAGCGGAGCAGTGGAAGACCAACGAAGCCCAAGCCA
TAGAAACAGCTAGAGCATGGACTAGGCTATATGCCATGAATAATATTTAAGCGGCCGCGATCCATCACAC
TGGCGGCCGCTCGAGCATGCATCTAGAGGGCCCTATTCTATAGTGTCACCTAAATGCTAGAGCTCGCTGA
TCAGCCTCGACTGTGCCTTCTAGTTGCCAGCCATCTGTTGTTTGCCCCTCCCCCGTGCCTTCCTTGACCC
TGGAAGGTGCCACTCCCACTGTCCTTTCCTAATAAAATGAGGAAATTGCATCGCATTGTCTGAGTAGGTG
TCATTCTATTCTGGGGGGTGGGGTGGGGCAGGACAGCAAGGGGGAGGATTGGGAAGACAATAGCAGGCAT
GCTGGGGATGCGGTGGGCTCTATGGCTTCTGAGGCGGAAAGAACCAGCTGGGGCTCTAGGGGGTATCCCC
[124 nt withheld, positions 1541-1664]
C
[91 nt withheld, positions 1666-1756]
A
[49 nt withheld, positions 1758-1806]
CCTTTGACGTTGGAGTCCACGTTCTTT
[37 nt withheld, positions 1834-1870]
ACCCTATCTCGGTCTATTCTTTTGATTTATAAGGGATTTTGCCGATTTCGGCCTATTGGTTAAAAAATGA
GCTGATTTAACAAAAATTTAACGCGAATTAATTCTGTGGAATGTGTGTCAGTTAGGGTGTGGAAAGTCCC
CAGGCTCCCCAGCAGGCAGAAGTATGCAAAGCATGCATCTCAATTAGTCAGCAACCAGGTGTGGAAAGTC
CCCAGGCTCCCCAGCAGGCAGAAGTATGCAAAGCATGCATCTCAATTAGTCAGCAACCATAGTCCCGCCC
CTAACTCCGCCCATCCCGCCCCTAACTCCGCCCAGTTCCGCCCATTCTCCGCCCCATGGCTGACTAATTT
TTTTTATTTATGCAGAGGCCGAGGCCGCCTCTGCCTCTGAGCTATTCCAGAAGTAGTGAGGAGGCTTTTT
TGGAGGCCTAGGCTTTTGCAAAAAGCTCCCGGGAGCTTGTATATCCATTTTCGGATCTGATCAAGAGACA
GGATGAGGATCGTTTCGCATGATTGAACAAGATGGATTGCACGCAGGTTCTCCGGCCGCTTGGGTGGAGA
GGCTATTCGGCTATGACTGGGCACAACAGACAATCGGCTGCTCTGATGCCGCCGTGTTCCGGCTGTCAGC
GCAGGGGCGCCCGGTTCTTTTTGTCAAGACCGACCTGTCCGGTGCCCTGAATGAACTGCAGGACGAGGCA
GCGCGGCTATCGTGGCTGGCCACGACGGGCGTTCCTTGCGCAGCTGTGCTCGACGTTGTCACTGAAGCGG
GAAGGGACTGGCTGCTATTGGGCGAAGTGCCGGGGCAGGATCTCCTGTCATCTCACCTTGCTCCTGCCGA
GAAAGTATCCATCATGGCTGATGCAATGCGGCGGCTGCATACGCTTGATCCGGCTACCTGCCCATTCGAC
CACCAAGCGAAACATCGCATCGAGCGAGCACGTACTCGGATGGAAGCCGGTCTTGTCGATCAGGATGATC
TGGACGAAGAGCATCAGGGGCTCGCGCCAGCCGAACTGTTCGCCAGGCTCAAGGCGCGCATGCCCGACGG
CGAGGATCTCGTCGTGACCCATGGCGATGCCTGCTTGCCGAATATCATGGTGGAAAATGGCCGCTTTTCT
GGATTCATCGACTGTGGCCGGCTGGGTGTGGCGGACCGCTATCAGGACATAGCGTTGGCTACCCGTGATA
TTGCTGAAGAGCTTGGCGGCGAATGGGCTGACCGCTTCCTCGTGCTTTACGGTATCGCCGCTCCCGATTC
GCAGCGCATCGCCTTCTATCGCCTTCTTGACGAGTTCTTCTGAGCGGGACTCTGGGGTTCGAAATGACCG
ACCAAGCGACGCCCAACCTGCCATCACGAGATTTCGATTCCACCGCCGCCTTCTATGAAAGGTTGGGCTT
CGGAATCGTTTTCCGGGACGCCGGCTGGATGATCCTCCAGCGCGGGGATCTCATGCTGGAGTTCTTCGCC
CACCCCAACTTGTTTATTGCAGCTTATAATGGTTACAAATAAAGCAATAGCATCACAAATTTCACAAATA
AAGCATTTTTTTCACTGCATTCTAGTTGTGGTTTGTCCAAACTCATCAATGTATCTTATCATGTCTGTAT
ACCGTCGACCTCTAGCTAGAGCTTGGCGTAATCATGGTCATAGCTGTTTCCTGTGTGAAATTGTTATCCG
CTCACAATTCCACACAACATACGAGCCGGAAGCATAAAGTGTAAAGCCTGGGGTGCCTAATGAGTGAGCT
AACTCACATTAATTGCGTTGCGCTCACTGCCCGCTTTCCAGTCGGGAAACCTGTCGTGCCAGCTGCATTA
ATGAATCGGCCAACGCGCGGGGAGAGGCGGTTTGCGTATTGGGCGCTCTTCCGCTTCCTCGCTCACTGAC
TCGCTGCGCTCGGTCGTTCGGCTGCGGCGAGCGGTATCAGCTCACTCAAAGGCGGTAATACGGTTATCCA
CAGAATCAGGGGATAACGCAGGAAAGAACATGTGAGCAAAAGGCCAGCAAAAGGCCAGGAACCGTAAAAA
GGCCGCGTTGCTGGCGTTTTTCCATAGGCTCCGCCCCCCTGACGAGCATCACAAAAATCGACGCTCAAGT
CAGAGGTGGCGAAACCCGACAGGACTATAAAGATACCAGGCGTTTCCCCCTGGAAGCTCCCTCGTGCGCT
CTCCTGTTCCGACCCTGCCGCTTACCGGATACCTGTCCGCCTTTCTCCCTTCGGGAAGCGTGGCGCTTTC
TCATAGCTCACGCTGTAGGTATCTCAGTTCGGTGTAGGTCGTTCGCTCCAAGCTGGGCTGTGTGCACGAA
CCCCCCGTTCAGCCCGACCGCTGCGCCTTATCCGGTAACTATCGTCTTGAGTCCAACCCGGTAAGACACG
ACTTATCGCCACTGGCAGCAGCCACTGGTAACAGGATTAGCAGAGCGAGGTATGTAGGCGGTGCTACAGA
GTTCTTGAAGTGGTGGCCTAACTACGGCTACACTAGAAGAACAGTATTTGGTATCTGCGCTCTGCTGAAG
CCAGTTACCTTCGGAAAAAGAGTTGGTAGCTCTTGATCCGGCAAACAAACCACCGCTGGTAGCGGTGGTT
TTTTTGTTTGCAAGCAGCAGATTACGCGCAGAAAAAAAGGATCTCAAGAAGATCCTTTGATCTTTTCTAC
GGGGTCTGACGCTCAGTGGAACGAAAACTCACGTTAAGGGATTTTGGTCATGAGATTATCAAAAAGGATC
TTCACCTAGATCCTTTTAAATTAAAAATGAAGTTTTAAATCAATCTAAAGTATATATGAGTAAACTTGGT
CTGACAGTTACCAATGCTTAATCAGTGAGGCACCTATCTCAGCGATCTGTCTATTTCGTTCATCCATAGT
TGCCTGACTCCCCGTCGTGTAGATAACTACGATACGGGAGGGCTTACCATCTGGCCCCAGTGCTGCAATG
ATACCGCGAGACCCACGCTCACCGGCTCCAGATTTATCAGCAATAAACCAGCCAGCCGGAAGGGCCGAGC
GCAGAAGTGGTCCTGCAACTTTATCCGCCTCCATCCAGTCTATTAATTGTTGCCGGGAAGCTAGAGTAAG
TAGTTCGCCAGTTAATAGTTTGCGCAACGTTGTTGCCATTGCTACAGGCATCGTGGTGTCACGCTCGTCG
TTTGGTATGGCTTCATTCAGCTCCGGTTCCCAACGATCAAGGCGAGTTACATGATCCCCCATGTTGTGCA
AAAAAGCGGTTAGCTCCTTCGGTCCTCCGATCGTTGTCAGAAGTAAGTTGGCCGCAGTGTTATCACTCAT
GGTTATGGCAGCACTGCATAATTCTCTTACTGTCATGCCATCCGTAAGATGCTTTTCTGTGACTGGTGAG
TACTCAACCAAGTCATTCTGAGAATAGTGTATGCGGCGACCGAGTTGCTCTTGCCCGGCGTCAATACGGG
ATAATACCGCGCCACATAGCAGAACTTTAAAAGTGCTCATCATTGGAAAACGTTCTTCGGGGCGAAAACT
CTCAAGGATCTTACCGCTGTTGAGATCCAGTTCGATGTAACCCACTCGTGCACCCAACTGATCTTCAGCA
TCTTTTACTTTCACCAGCGTTTCTGGGTGAGCAAAAACAGGAAGGCAAAATGCCGCAAAAAAGGGAATAA
GGGCGACACGGAAATGTTGAATACTCATACTCTTCCTTTTTCAATATTATTGAAGCATTTATCAGGGTTA
TTGTCTCATGAGCGGATACATATTTGAATGTATTTAGAAAAATAAACAAATAGGGGTTCCGCGCACATTT
CCCCGAAAAGTGCCACCTGACGTCGACGGATCGGGAGATCTCCCGATCCCCTATGGTGCACTCTCAGTAC
AATCTGCTCTGATGCCGCATAGTTAAGCCAGTATCTGCTCCCTGCTTGTGTGTTGGAGGTCGCTGAGTAG
TGCGCGAGCAAAATTTAAGCTACAACAAGGCAAGGCTTGACCGACAATTGCATGAAGAATCTGCTTAGGG
TTAGGCGTTTTGCGCTGCTTCGCGATGTACGGGCCAGATATACGCGTT
Features (pLannotate 1.2.2; 21 found; start..end, strand, type, name):
      1..380     +  enhancer       CMV enhancer: human cytomegalovirus immediate early enhancer
    381..584     +  promoter       CMV promoter: human cytomegalovirus (CMV) immediate early promoter
    580..613     +  LTR            5' LTR (truncated) (fragment): truncated 5' long terminal repeat (LTR) from HIV-1
    629..647     +  promoter       T7 promoter: promoter for bacteriophage T7 RNA polymerase
    712..1167    +  CDS            UBE2N: UBE2N_HUMAN - Also known as BLU. Experimental evidence at protein level: Swiss-Prot protein existence level 1. The UBE2V1-UBE2N and UBE2V2-UBE2N heterodimers catalyze the synthesis of non-canonical 'Lys-63'-linked polyubiquitin chains. This type of polyubiquitination does not lead to protein degradation by the proteasome. Mediates transcriptional activation of target genes. Plays a role in the control of progress through the cell cycle and differentiation. Plays a role in the error-free DNA repair pathway and contributes to the survival of cells after DNA damage. Acts together with the E3 liga
   1227..1245    -  promoter       SP6 promoter: promoter for bacteriophage SP6 RNA polymerase
   1271..1495    +  polyA_signal   bGH poly(A) signal: bovine growth hormone polyadenylation signal
   1499..1520    +  promoter       SV40 promoter (fragment): SV40 enhancer and early promoter
   1541..1969    +  rep_origin     f1 ori (sequence partly withheld): f1 bacteriophage origin of replication; arrow indicates direction of (+) strand synthesis
   1983..2312    +  promoter       SV40 promoter: SV40 enhancer and early promoter
   2379..3170    +  CDS            neo: KKA2_KLEPN - Also known as kan, nptII. Experimental evidence at protein level: Swiss-Prot protein existence level 1. Resistance to kanamycin, neomycin, paromomycin, ribostamycin, butirosin and gentamicin B. From Klebsiella pneumoniae.
   3194..3352    +  CDS            ble (fragment): BLE_KLEPN - Experimental evidence at protein level: Swiss-Prot protein existence level 1. Binding protein with a strong affinity to the bleomycin family of antibiotics. Binds to CL990; an antimitotic-antibiotic compound. From Klebsiella pneumoniae.
   3347..3468    +  polyA_signal   SV40 poly(A) signal: SV40 polyadenylation signal
   3541..3557    -  protein_bind   lac operator: The lac repressor binds to the lac operator to inhibit transcription in E. coli. This inhibition can be relieved by adding lactose or isopropyl-β-D-thiogalactopyranoside (IPTG). lac repressor encoded by lacI
   3565..3595    -  promoter       lac promoter: promoter for the E. coli lac operon
   3610..3631    -  protein_bind   CAP binding site: CAP binding activates transcription in the presence of cAMP. E. coli catabolite activator protein
   3644..3736    -  CDS            lacI (fragment): lac repressor; lacI; The lac repressor binds to the lac operator to inhibit transcription in E. coli. This inhibition can be relieved by adding lactose or isopropyl-β-D-thiogalactopyranoside (IPTG).
   3919..4507    -  rep_origin     ori: high-copy-number ColE1/pMB1/pBR322/pUC origin of replication
   4678..5538    -  CDS            AmpR: β-lactamase; bla; confers resistance to ampicillin, carbenicillin, and related antibiotics
   5539..5643    -  promoter       AmpR promoter: bla
   5702..5754    -  misc_feature   bom (fragment): basis of mobility region from pBR322
