[The description below was written by a language model from this plasmid's Addgene catalogue record and pLannotate feature annotations shown in this document.]
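Description:
pcDNA3.0-HA-UbcH13 is a mammalian expression plasmid of about 5.9 kb, built on the pcDNA3.0 backbone, that encodes human Ubc13 (UBE2N, also called UbcH13) with an N-terminal HA epitope tag. It is maintained in E. coli through a high-copy ColE1/pUC-type origin and an ampicillin resistance gene (β-lactamase) driven by its own promoter. An f1 origin is also present and allows production of single-stranded DNA. For selection in mammalian cells, the backbone carries a neomycin phosphotransferase cassette driven by the SV40 enhancer/early promoter and terminated by an SV40 poly(A) signal, which confers G418 resistance for deriving stable lines.

The UBE2N coding sequence lies downstream of the human cytomegalovirus immediate-early enhancer and promoter and upstream of the bovine growth hormone polyadenylation signal, giving strong constitutive expression after transfection. T7 and SP6 promoters flank the cloning region in opposing orientations and can serve for in vitro transcription or as sequencing primer sites. The insert was cloned between KpnI and EcoRV. The KpnI site is retained, while the EcoRV site was destroyed and replaced by a new NotI site. The HA tag is recorded as coming from the backbone but is not annotated separately in the feature table. The short HIV-1 LTR, ble, lacI and bom fragments called by the automated annotation are probably incidental matches or backbone remnants rather than functional elements.

UBE2N is a ubiquitin E2 conjugating enzyme that, paired with UBE2V1 or UBE2V2, assembles Lys-63-linked polyubiquitin chains. The associated publication examined how ISG15 modification of Ubc13 impairs its ability to form a thioester bond with ubiquitin. That context suggests the plasmid is used to express tagged Ubc13 in mammalian cells so it can be detected or immunoprecipitated through HA.
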