Addgene plasmid #12461: pcDNA3.0-HA-UbcH13
Depositing lab: Dong-Er Zhang. Publication: ISG15 modification of ubiquitin E2 Ubc13 disrupts its ability to form thioester bond with ubiquitin. Zou W, Papov V, Malakhova O, Kim KI, Dao C, Li J, Zhang DE. Biochem Biophys Res Commun. 2005 Oct 14. 336(1):61-8. 10.1016/j.bbrc.2005.08.038 PubMed 16122702.
Backbone
  Vector backbone: pcDNA3.0
  Vector type: Mammalian Expression
  Selectable markers: Neomycin (select with G418)
Growth in bacteria
  Bacterial resistance: Ampicillin, 100 μg/mL
  Growth temperature: 37°C
  Growth strain: DH5alpha
  Copy number: High Copy
Gene/Insert
  Gene/Insert name: Ubc13
  Species: H. sapiens (human)
  Entrez Gene: UBE2N (a.k.a. HEL-S-71, UBC13, UBCHBEN, UBCHBEN; UBC13, UbcH-ben, UbcH13)
  Tag / fusion protein: HA (N terminal on backbone)
  Cloning method: Restriction Enzyme; 5′ cloning site KpnI (not destroyed); 3′ cloning site EcoRV (destroyed during cloning)
  Sequencing primers: 5′ NA
Terms and licenses: Academic/Nonprofit Terms; Industry Terms: Not Available to Industry
Depositor comments: EcoRV site was destroyed during cloning and replaced with a new NotI site.
How to cite: pcDNA3.0-HA-UbcH13 was a gift from Dong-Er Zhang (Addgene plasmid # 12461 ; http://n2t.net/addgene:12461 ; RRID:Addgene_12461)
