>Addgene plasmid #12461 | pcDNA3.0-HA-UbcH13 | addgene partial sequence | sequence record 19866 | T7 5'-TAATACGACTCACTATAGGG-3'
ACGACGTCCCAGACTACGCTGGAAGCTTGGTACCGATGGCCGGGCTGCCCCGCAGGATCATCAAGGAAAC
CCAGCGTTTGCTGGCAGAACCAGTTCCTGGCATCAAAGCCGAACCAGATGAGAGCAACGCCCGTTATTTT
CATGTGGTCATTGCTGGCCCTCAGGATTCCCCCTTTGAGGGAGGGACTTTTAAACTTGAACTATTCCTTC
CAGAAGAATACCCAATGGCAGCCCCTAAAGTACGTTTCATGACCAAAATTTATCATCCTAATGTAGACAA
GTTGGGAAGAATATGTTTAGATATTTTGAAAGATAAGTGGTCCCCAGCACTGCAGATCCGCACAGTTCTG
CTATCGATCCAGGCCTTGTTAAGTGCTCCCAATCCAGATGATCCATTAGCAAATGATGTAGCGGAGCAGT
GGAAGACCAACGAAGCCCAAGCCATAGAAACAGCTAGAGCATGGACTAGGCTATATGCCATGAATAATAT
TTAAGCGGCCGCGATCCATCACACTGGCGGCCGCTCGAGCATGCATCTAGAGGGCCCTATTCTATAGTGT
CACCTAAATGCTAGAGCTCGCTGATCAGCCTCGACTGTGCCTTCTAGTTGCCAGCCATCTGTTGTTTGCC
CCTCCCCCGTGCCTTCCTTGACCCTGGAAGGTGCCACTCCCACTGTCCTTTCCTAATAAAATGAGGAAAT
TGCATCGCATTG
